>Addgene plasmid #233006 | pAG415Gal_Gcn4 SATtoG KtoRGFP | addgene full sequence | sequence record 465887 | Addgene NGS Result
GACGAAAGGGCCTCGTGATACGCCTATTTTTATAGGTTAATGTCATGATAATAATGGTTTCTTAGGACGG
ATCGCTTGCCTGTAACTTACACGCGCCTCGTATCTTTTAATGATGGAATAATTTGGGAATTTACTCTGTG
TTTATTTATTTTTATGTTTTGTATTTGGATTTTAGAAAGTAAATAAAGAAGGTAGAAGAGTTACGGAATG
AAGAAAAAAAAATAAACAAAGGTTTAAAAAATTTCAACAAAAAGCGTACTTTACATATATATTTATTAGA
CAAGAAAAGCAGATTAAATAGATATACATTCGATTAACGATAAGTAAAATGTAAAATCACAGGATTTTCG
TGTGTGGTCTTCTACACAGACAAGATGAAACAATTCGGCATTAATACCTGAGAGCAGGAAGAGCAAGATA
AAAGGTAGTATTTGTTGGCGATCCCCCTAGAGTCTTTTACATCTTCGGAAAACAAAAACTATTTTTTCTT
TAATTTCTTTTTTTACTTTCTATTTTTAATTTATATATTTATATTAAAAAATTTAAATTATAATTATTTT
TATAGCACGTGATGAAAAGGACCCAGGTGGCACTTTTCGGGGAAATGTGCGCGGAACCCCTATTTGTTTA
TTTTTCTAAATACATTCAAATATGTATCCGCTCATGAGACAATAACCCTGATAAATGCTTCAATAATATT
GAAAAAGGAAGAGTATGAGTATTCAACATTTCCGTGTCGCCCTTATTCCCTTTTTTGCGGCATTTTGCCT
TCCTGTTTTTGCTCACCCAGAAACGCTGGTGAAAGTAAAAGATGCTGAAGATCAGTTGGGTGCACGAGTG
GGTTACATCGAACTGGATCTCAACAGCGGTAAGATCCTTGAGAGTTTTCGCCCCGAAGAACGTTTTCCAA
TGATGAGCACTTTTAAAGTTCTGCTATGTGGCGCGGTATTATCCCGTATTGACGCCGGGCAAGAGCAACT
CGGTCGCCGCATACACTATTCTCAGAATGACTTGGTTGAGTACTCACCAGTCACAGAAAAGCATCTTACG
GATGGCATGACAGTAAGAGAATTATGCAGTGCTGCCATAACCATGAGTGATAACACTGCGGCCAACTTAC
TTCTGACAACGATCGGAGGACCGAAGGAGCTAACCGCTTTTTTGCACAACATGGGGGATCATGTAACTCG
CCTTGATCGTTGGGAACCGGAGCTGAATGAAGCCATACCAAACGACGAGCGTGACACCACGATGCCTGTA
GCAATGGCAACAACGTTGCGCAAACTATTAACTGGCGAACTACTTACTCTAGCTTCCCGGCAACAATTAA
TAGACTGGATGGAGGCGGATAAAGTTGCAGGACCACTTCTGCGCTCGGCCCTTCCGGCTGGCTGGTTTAT
TGCTGATAAATCTGGAGCCGGTGAGCGTGGGTCTCGCGGTATCATTGCAGCACTGGGGCCAGATGGTAAG
CCCTCCCGTATCGTAGTTATCTACACGACGGGGAGTCAGGCAACTATGGATGAACGAAATAGACAGATCG
CTGAGATAGGTGCCTCACTGATTAAGCATTGGTAACTGTCAGACCAAGTTTACTCATATATACTTTAGAT
TGATTTAAAACTTCATTTTTAATTTAAAAGGATCTAGGTGAAGATCCTTTTTGATAATCTCATGACCAAA
ATCCCTTAACGTGAGTTTTCGTTCCACTGAGCGTCAGACCCCGTAGAAAAGATCAAAGGATCTTCTTGAG
ATCCTTTTTTTCTGCGCGTAATCTGCTGCTTGCAAACAAAAAAACCACCGCTACCAGCGGTGGTTTGTTT
GCCGGATCAAGAGCTACCAACTCTTTTTCCGAAGGTAACTGGCTTCAGCAGAGCGCAGATACCAAATACT
GTTCTTCTAGTGTAGCCGTAGTTAGGCCACCACTTCAAGAACTCTGTAGCACCGCCTACATACCTCGCTC
TGCTAATCCTGTTACCAGTGGCTGCTGCCAGTGGCGATAAGTCGTGTCTTACCGGGTTGGACTCAAGACG
ATAGTTACCGGATAAGGCGCAGCGGTCGGGCTGAACGGGGGGTTCGTGCACACAGCCCAGCTTGGAGCGA
ACGACCTACACCGAACTGAGATACCTACAGCGTGAGCTATGAGAAAGCGCCACGCTTCCCGAAGGGAGAA
AGGCGGACAGGTATCCGGTAAGCGGCAGGGTCGGAACAGGAGAGCGCACGAGGGAGCTTCCAGGGGGAAA
CGCCTGGTATCTTTATAGTCCTGTCGGGTTTCGCCACCTCTGACTTGAGCGTCGATTTTTGTGATGCTCG
TCAGGGGGGCGGAGCCTATGGAAAAACGCCAGCAACGCGGCCTTTTTACGGTTCCTGGCCTTTTGCTGGC
CTTTTGCTCACATGTTCTTTCCTGCGTTATCCCCTGATTCTGTGGATAACCGTATTACCGCCTTTGAGTG
AGCTGATACCGCTCGCCGCAGCCGAACGACCGAGCGCAGCGAGTCAGTGAGCGAGGAAGCGGAAGAGCGC
CCAATACGCAAACCGCCTCTCCCCGCGCGTTGGCCGATTCATTAATGCAGCTGGCACGACAGGTTTCCCG
ACTGGAAAGCGGGCAGTGAGCGCAACGCAATTAATGTGAGTTAGCTCACTCATTAGGCACCCCAGGCTTT
ACACTTTATGCTTCCGGCTCGTATGTTGTGTGGAATTGTGAGCGGATAACAATTTCACACAGGAAACAGC
TATGACCATGATTACGCCAAGCGCGCAATTAACCCTCACTAAAGGGAACAAAAGCTGGAGCTCTAGTACG
GATTAGAAGCCGCCGAGCGGGTGACAGCCCTCCGAAGGAAGACTCTCCTCCGTGCGTCCTCGTCTTCACC
GGTCGCGTTCCTGAAACGCAGATGTGCCTCGCGCCGCACTGCTCCGAACAATAAAGATTCTACAATACTA
GCTTTTATGGTTATGAAGAGGAAAAATTGGCAGTAACCTGGCCCCACAAACCTTCAAATGAACGAATCAA
ATTAACAACCATAGGATGATAATGCGATTAGTTTTTTAGCCTTATTTCTGGGGTAATTAATCAGCGAAGC
GATGATTTTTGATCTATTAACAGATATATAAATGCAAAAACTGCATAACCACTTTAACTAATACTTTCAA
CATTTTCGGTTTGTATTACTTCTTATTCAAATGTAATAAAAGTATCAACAAAAAATTGTTAATATACCTC
TATACTTTAACGTCAAGGAGAAAAAACCCCGGATTCTAGAACTAGTGGATCCCCCATCACAAGTTTGTAC
AAAAAAGCAGGCTTCGAGAACCTGTATTTTCAGGGTCATATGGGTGGTGATGGTGGTCCGATGTTTGAAT
ATGAAAATCTGGAAGATAATGGTCGCGAATGGGGTGGTCTGTTTGATAATGATATTCCGGTTGGCGGTGA
TGATGTTGGCCTGGGTGATCGTGGTATTGAAGGTGGTAGCGGTAGCGGTTCAGGTAGTCCGGAATCCAGT
GATCCTGCTGCTCTAAAACGTGCTAGAAACACTGAAGCCGCCAGGCGTTCTCGTGCGAGAAAGTTGCAAA
GAATGAAACAACTTGAAGACAAGGTTGAAGAATTGCTTTCGAAAAATTATCACTTGGAAAATGAGGTTGC
CAGATTAAAGAAATTAGTTGGCGAACGCACCGGTGGTGGATCCGGTGGTTACCCATACGATGTTCCTGAC
TATGCGGGCTATCCCTATGACAGTAAAGGAGAAGAACTTTTCACTGGAGTTGTCCCAATTCTTGTTGAAT
TAGATGGTGATGTTAATGGGCACAAATTTTCTGTCAGTGGAGAGGGTGAAGGTGATGCAACATACGGAAA
ACTTACCCTTAAATTTATTTGCACTACTGGAAAACTACCTGTTCCATGGCCAACACTTGTCACTACTTTC
ACTTATGGTGTTCAATGCTTTTCAAGATACCCAGATCATATGAAACGGCATGACTTTTTCAAGAGTGCCA
TGCCCGAAGGTTATGTACAGGAAAGAACTATATTTTTCAAAGATGACGGGAACTACAAGACACGTGCTGA
AGTCAAGTTTGAAGGTGATACCCTTGTTAATAGAATCGAGTTAAAAGGTATTGATTTTAAAGAAGATGGA
AACATTCTTGGACACAAATTGGAATACAACTATAACTCACACAATGTATACATCATGGCAGACAAACAAA
AGAATGGAATCAAAGTTAACTTCAAAATTAGACACAACATTGAAGATGGAAGCGTTCAACTAGCAGACCA
TTATCAACAAAATACTCCAATTGGCGATGGCCCTGTCCTTTTACCAGACAACCATTACCTGTCCACACAA
TCTGCCCTTTCGAAAGATCCCAACGAAAAGAGAGACCACATGGTCCTTCTTGAGTTTGTAACAGCTGCTG
GGATTACACATGGCATGGATGAACTATACAAAGTCCCGGACTATGCAGGATCCTATCCGTATGACGTTCC
AGATTACGCTGCTCAGTAAGACCCAGCTTTCTTGTACAAAGTGGTGATGGGCTGCAGGAATTCGATATCA
AGCTCGAGTCATGTAATTAGTTATGTCACGCTTACATTCACGCCCTCCCCCCACATCCGCTCTAACCGAA
AAGGAAGGAGTTAGACAACCTGAAGTCTAGGTCCCTATTTATTTTTTTATAGTTATGTTAGTATTAAGAA
CGTTATTTATATTTCAAATTTTTCTTTTTTTTCTGTACAGACGCGTGTACGCATGTAACATTATACTGAA
AACCTTGCTTGAGAAGGTTTTGGGACGCTCGAAGGCTTTAATTTGCGGCCGGTACCCAATTCGCCCTATA
GTGAGTCGTATTACGCGCGCTCACTGGCCGTCGTTTTACAACGTCGTGACTGGGAAAACCCTGGCGTTAC
CCAACTTAATCGCCTTGCAGCACATCCCCCTTTCGCCAGCTGGCGTAATAGCGAAGAGGCCCGCACCGAT
CGCCCTTCCCAACAGTTGCGCAGCCTGAATGGCGAATGG
[124 nt withheld, positions 5010-5133]
C
[91 nt withheld, positions 5135-5225]
A
[49 nt withheld, positions 5227-5275]
CCTTTGACGTTGGAGTCCACGTTCTTT
[37 nt withheld, positions 5303-5339]
ACCCTATCTCGGTCTATTCTTTTGATTTATAAGGGATTTTGCCGATTTCGGCCTATTGGTTAAAAAATGA
GCTGATTTAACAAAAATTTAACGCGAATTTTAACAAAATATTAACGCTTACAATTTCCTGATGCGGTATT
TTCTCCTTACGCATCTGTGCGGTATTTCACACCGCATATCGACCGGTCGAGGAGAACTTCTAGTATATCT
ACATACCTAATATTATTGCCTTATTAAAAATGGAATCCCAACAATTACATCAAAATCCACATTCTCTTCA
AAATCAATTGTCCTGTACTTCCTTGTTCATGTGTGTTCAAAAACGTTATATTTATAGGATAATTATACTC
TATTTCTCAACAAGTAATTGGTTGTTTGGCCGAGCGGTCTAAGGCGCCTGATTCAAGAAATATCTTGACC
GCAGTTAACTGTGGGAATACTCAGGTATCGTAAGATGCAAGAGTTCGAATCTCTTAGCAACCATTATTTT
TTTCCTCAACATAACGAGAACACACAGGGGCGCTATCGCACAGAATCAAATTCGATGACTGGAAATTTTT
TGTTAATTTCAGAGGTCGCCTGACGCATATACCTTTTTCAACTGAAAAATTGGGAGAAAAAGGAAAGGTG
AGAGCGCCGGAACCGGCTTTTCATATAGAATAGAGAAGCGTTCATGACTAAATGCTTGCATCACAATACT
TGAAGTTGACAATATTATTTAAGGACCTATTGTTTTTTCCAATAGGTGGTTAGCAATCGTCTTACTTTCT
AACTTTTCTTACCTTTTACATTTCAGCAATATATATATATATATTTCAAGGATATACCATTCTAATGTCT
GCCCCTAAGAAGATCGTCGTTTTGCCAGGTGACCACGTTGGTCAAGAAATCACAGCCGAAGCCATTAAGG
TTCTTAAAGCTATTTCTGATGTTCGTTCCAATGTCAAGTTCGATTTCGAAAATCATTTAATTGGTGGTGC
TGCTATCGATGCTACAGGTGTTCCACTTCCAGATGAGGCGCTGGAAGCCTCCAAGAAGGCTGATGCCGTT
TTGTTAGGTGCTGTGGGTGGTCCTAAATGGGGTACCGGTAGTGTTAGACCTGAACAAGGTTTACTAAAAA
TCCGTAAAGAACTTCAATTGTACGCCAACTTAAGACCATGTAACTTTGCATCCGACTCTCTTTTAGACTT
ATCTCCAATCAAGCCACAATTTGCTAAAGGTACTGACTTCGTTGTTGTCAGAGAATTAGTGGGAGGTATT
TACTTTGGTAAGAGAAAGGAAGACGATGGTGATGGTGTCGCTTGGGATAGTGAACAATACACCGTTCCAG
AAGTGCAAAGAATCACAAGAATGGCCGCTTTCATGGCCCTACAACATGAGCCACCATTGCCTATTTGGTC
CTTGGATAAAGCTAATGTTTTGGCCTCTTCAAGATTATGGAGAAAAACTGTGGAGGAAACCATCAAGAAC
GAATTCCCTACATTGAAGGTTCAACATCAATTGATTGATTCTGCCGCCATGATCCTAGTTAAGAACCCAA
CCCACCTAAATGGTATTATAATCACCAGCAACATGTTTGGTGATATCATCTCCGATGAAGCCTCCGTTAT
CCCAGGTTCCTTGGGTTTGTTGCCATCTGCGTCCTTGGCCTCTTTGCCAGACAAGAACACCGCATTTGGT
TTGTACGAACCATGCCACGGTTCTGCTCCAGATTTGCCAAAGAATAAGGTCAACCCTATCGCCACTATCT
TGTCTGCTGCAATGATGTTGAAATTGTCATTGAACTTGCCTGAAGAAGGTAAGGCCATTGAAGATGCAGT
TAAAAAGGTTTTGGATGCAGGTATCAGAACTGGTGATTTAGGTGGTTCCAACAGTACCACCGAAGTCGGT
GATGCTGTCGCCGAAGAAGTTAAGAAAATCCTTGCTTAAAAAGATTCTCTTTTTTTATGATATTTGTACA
TAAACTTTATAAATGAAATTCATAATAGAAACGACACGAAATTACAAAATGGAATATGTTCATAGGGTAG
ACGAAACTATATACGCAATCTACATACATTTATCAAGAAGGAGAAAAAGGAGGATGTAAAGGAATACAGG
TAAGCAAATTGATACTAATGGCTCAACGTGATAAGGAAAAAGAATTGCACTTTAACATTAATATTGACAA
GGAGGAGGGCACCACACAAAAAGTTAGGTGTAACAGAAAATCATGAAACTATGATTCCTAATTTATATAT
TGGAGGATTTTCTCTAAAAAAAAAAAAATACAACAAATAAAAAACACTCAATGACCTGACCATTTGATGG
AGTTTAAGTCAATACCTTCTTGAACCATTTCCCATAATGGTGAAAGTTCCCTCAAGAATTTTACTCTGTC
AGAAACGGCCTTAACGACGTAGTCGATATGGTGCACTCTCAGTACAATCTGCTCTGATGCCGCATAGTTA
AGCCAGCCCCGACACCCGCCAACACCCGCTGACGCGCCCTGACGGGCTTGTCTGCTCCCGGCATCCGCTT
ACAGACAAGCTGTGACCGTCTCCGGGAGCTGCATGTGTCAGAGGTTTTCACCGTCATCACCGAAACGCGC
GA
Features (pLannotate 1.2.2; 30 found; start..end, strand, type, name):
     70..573     -  misc_feature   CEN/ARS: S. cerevisiae CEN6 centromere fused to an autonomously replicating sequence
    610..714     +  promoter       AmpR promoter: bla
    715..1575    +  CDS            AmpR: β-lactamase; bla; confers resistance to ampicillin, carbenicillin, and related antibiotics
   1746..2334    +  rep_origin     ori: high-copy-number ColE1/pMB1/pBR322/pUC origin of replication
   2517..2609    +  CDS            lacI (fragment): lac repressor; lacI; The lac repressor binds to the lac operator to inhibit transcription in E. coli. This inhibition can be relieved by adding lactose or isopropyl-β-D-thiogalactopyranoside (IPTG).
   2622..2643    +  protein_bind   CAP binding site: CAP binding activates transcription in the presence of cAMP. E. coli catabolite activator protein
   2658..2688    +  promoter       lac promoter: promoter for the E. coli lac operon
   2696..2712    +  protein_bind   lac operator: The lac repressor binds to the lac operator to inhibit transcription in E. coli. This inhibition can be relieved by adding lactose or isopropyl-β-D-thiogalactopyranoside (IPTG). lac repressor encoded by lacI
   2757..2775    +  promoter       T3 promoter: promoter for bacteriophage T3 RNA polymerase
   2799..3240    +  promoter       GAL1 promoter: S. cerevisiae GAL1; inducible promoter, regulated by Gal4
   3255..3275    +  misc_feature   MCS (fragment): pBluescript multiple cloning site
   3279..3303    +  protein_bind   attB1: mutant version of attB; recombination site for the Gateway® BP reaction BP Clonase™
   3309..3325    +  CDS            TEV site (fragment): tobacco etch virus (TEV) protease recognition and cleavage site
   3339..3668    +  CDS            GCN4 (fragment): GCN4_YEAST - Also known as AAS101 From Saccharomyces cerevisiae (strain ATCC 204508 / S288c) (Baker's yeast).
   3690..3731    +  CDS            3xHA (fragment): three tandem HA epitope tags
   3732..4442    +  CDS            GFP (S65T): GFP (S65T) is a basic (constitutively fluorescent) green fluorescent protein published in 1995, derived from Aequorea victoria.
   4443..4490    +  CDS            3xHA (fragment): three tandem HA epitope tags
   4501..4525    -  protein_bind   attB2: mutant version of attB; recombination site for the Gateway® BP reaction BP Clonase™
   4529..4554    +  misc_feature   MCS (fragment): pBluescript multiple cloning site
   4559..4806    +  terminator     CYC1 terminator: S. cerevisiae CYC1; transcription terminator for CYC1
   4825..4843    -  promoter       T7 promoter: promoter for bacteriophage T7 RNA polymerase
   4851..5006    +  CDS            lacZα (fragment): LacZα fragment of β-galactosidase; lacZ fragment
   5010..5438    +  rep_origin     f1 ori (sequence partly withheld): f1 bacteriophage origin of replication; arrow indicates direction of (+) strand synthesis
   5466..5518    -  misc_feature   bom (fragment): basis of mobility region from pBR322
   5549..5626    +  CDS            YO192_YEAST (fragment): Experimental evidence at protein level: Swiss-Prot protein existence level 1. From Saccharomyces cerevisiae (strain ATCC 204508 / S288c) (Baker's yeast).
   5766..6173    +  promoter       LEU2 promoter: S. cerevisiae LEU2
   6174..7268    +  CDS            LEU2: 3-isopropylmalate dehydrogenase, required for leucine biosynthesis; S. cerevisiae LEU2; yeast auxotrophic marker
   7630..7746    -  CDS            NFS1 (fragment): NFS1_YEAST - Also known as SPL1 From Saccharomyces cerevisiae (strain ATCC 204508 / S288c) (Baker's yeast).
   7745..7795    -  misc_feature   bom (fragment): basis of mobility region from pBR322
   7897..1       -  CDS            rop (fragment) (across the origin): Rop protein, which maintains plasmids at low copy number; rop
