[The description below was written by a language model from this plasmid's Addgene catalogue record and pLannotate feature annotations shown in this document.]
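Description:
pAG415Gal_Gcn4 SATtoG KtoRGFP is a yeast expression plasmid of about 7.9 kb, made by Gateway recombination into the pAG415Gal-ccdB destination vector. It is an E. coli–yeast shuttle vector. In bacteria it replicates from a high-copy ColE1/pUC-type origin and is selected with ampicillin through the bla gene. In Saccharomyces cerevisiae it is maintained through a CEN6/ARS element, which gives stable, low-copy, centromeric inheritance, and is selected by LEU2 complementation of leucine auxotrophy. Remnants of the pBluescript-type parent are also annotated, including an f1 origin, T3 and T7 promoters, and lac promoter/lacZα fragments. These play no role in the yeast expression cassette.

The expression unit is driven by the GAL1 promoter, which is regulated by Gal4 and induced by galactose, and ends at the CYC1 terminator. Between the attB1 and attB2 sites left by Gateway cloning lies an open reading frame made up of an N-terminal TEV protease cleavage site, a Gcn4 coding segment, and a C-terminal HA-GFP-HA module whose fluorescent protein is annotated as GFP (S65T). The annotated GCN4 match is a fragment of roughly 330 nt, so the insert may be only part of the protein, though the catalogue fields do not say so.

The Gcn4 sequence carries fifteen substitutions between residues 101 and 144. Serine, threonine and alanine residues are changed to glycine, and two lysines are changed to arginine. The stated purpose is galactose-induced expression of this variant in yeast. The associated publication title indicates that it was used to study the roles of condensates and soluble complexes in transcription factor function, with GFP allowing visualisation and HA allowing immunodetection.
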