Addgene plasmid #233006: pAG415Gal_Gcn4 SATtoG KtoRGFP
Purpose: Galactose iduced expression of Gcn4 SATtoG KtoRGFP in yeast
Depositing lab: Aseem Ansari & Tanja Mittag. Depositing organization: St. Jude Children's Research Hospital. Publication: Reconciling competing models on the roles of condensates and soluble complexes in transcription factor function. Bremer A, Lang WH, Kempen RP, Sweta K, Taylor AB, Borgia MB, Ansari AZ, Mittag T. bioRxiv [Preprint]. 2024 Nov 22:2024.11.21.624739. doi: 10.1101/2024.11.21.624739. PubMed 39605529.
Backbone
  Vector backbone: pAG415Gal-ccdB
  Backbone manufacturer: Susan Lindquist (Addgene #14145)
  Vector type: Yeast Expression
  Selectable markers: LEU2
Growth in bacteria
  Bacterial resistance: Ampicillin, 100 μg/mL
  Growth temperature: 37°C
  Growth strain: DH5alpha
  Copy number: High Copy
Gene/Insert
  Gene/Insert name: Gcn4 SATtoG KtoR
  Species: S. cerevisiae (budding yeast)
  Mutation: S101G, T102G, S104G, T105G, S117G, K118R, T121G, S122G, T131G, T132G, S136G, A138G, K140R, A141G, S144G
  Promoter: Gal1
  Tag / fusion protein: TEV cleavage site (N terminal on insert); HA-GFP-HA (C terminal on insert)
  Cloning method: Gateway Cloning
Terms and licenses: Academic/Nonprofit Terms; Industry Terms: Not Available to Industry
Depositor comments: Please visit https://doi.org/10.1101/2024.11.21.624739 for bioRxiv preprint.
How to cite: pAG415Gal_Gcn4 SATtoG KtoRGFP was a gift from Aseem Ansari & Tanja Mittag (Addgene plasmid # 233006 ; http://n2t.net/addgene:233006 ; RRID:Addgene_233006)
